Addgene plasmid #36795: TAL2386
Depositing lab: Keith Joung. Depositing organization: Massachusetts General Hospital. Publication: FLASH assembly of TALENs for high-throughput genome editing. Reyon D, Tsai SQ, Khayter C, Foden JA, Sander JD, Joung JK. Nat Biotechnol. 2012 Apr 8. doi: 10.1038/nbt.2170. PubMed 22484455.
Backbone
  Vector backbone: JDS71
  Backbone manufacturer: Joung lab (Addgene Plasmid # 32287)
  Backbone size w/o insert (bp): 6447
  Vector type: Mammalian, T7 for in vitro mRNA synthesis
Growth in bacteria
  Bacterial resistance: Ampicillin, 100 μg/mL
  Growth temperature: 37°C
  Growth strain: XL1 Blue
  Copy number: High Copy
Gene/Insert
  Gene/Insert name: CYLD-TALEN_Left (alt name: CYLD)
  Species: H. sapiens (human)
  Insert size (bp): 1640
  Entrez Gene: Cyld (a.k.a. 2010013M14Rik, 2900009M21Rik, C130039D01Rik, CDMT, CYLD1, EAC, mKIAA0849)
  Promoter: CMV
  Tag / fusion protein: 3X Flag (N terminal on backbone); WT FOKI (C terminal on backbone)
  Cloning method: Restriction Enzyme; 5′ cloning site BsmBI (destroyed during cloning); 3′ cloning site BsmBI (destroyed during cloning)
  Sequencing primers: 5′ CMV-F; 3′ BGH-rev
Terms and licenses: Academic/Nonprofit Terms; Industry Terms: Not Available to Industry
Depositor comments: Target binding site: TAATATCACAATGAGTTC It is strongly recommended that users perform a diagnostic digest to verify this plasmid prior to use. For example, a double digest of the plasmid with BamHI and KpnI should result in two bands at 2.2kb and 5.9kb.
How to cite: TAL2386 was a gift from Keith Joung (Addgene plasmid # 36795 ; http://n2t.net/addgene:36795 ; RRID:Addgene_36795)
