[The description below was written by a language model from this plasmid's Addgene catalogue record.]
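Description:
TAL2386 is a mammalian expression plasmid encoding the left monomer of a TALEN pair directed against the human CYLD gene. It is built on the JDS71 backbone (about 6.4 kb without insert), one of a set of TALEN receiver vectors designed to accept assembled TAL effector repeat arrays. It is maintained in E. coli as a high-copy plasmid under ampicillin selection. The record does not include a feature table, so the origin of replication and other backbone details are not itemised.

The roughly 1.6 kb insert is a custom TAL effector repeat array made by the FLASH assembly method and cloned between two BsmBI sites, both of which were destroyed in the process. This places the array in frame with elements already in the backbone: an N-terminal 3X FLAG epitope tag for detecting the protein, and a C-terminal wild-type FokI nuclease domain. Expression in mammalian cells is driven by the CMV promoter. The vector type also lists a T7 promoter, which allows in vitro transcription of mRNA for delivery by injection or transfection. The use of a BGH reverse sequencing primer suggests a BGH polyadenylation region downstream, although this is not stated explicitly.

Because FokI cleaves only as a dimer, this construct is meant to be used with the matching right-hand CYLD TALEN, which binds the opposite strand across a spacer. Together they produce a double-strand break at the CYLD locus for targeted mutagenesis or genome editing. The insert species is given as human, whereas the linked gene entry carries mouse-style aliases, an inconsistency the record does not resolve.
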