>Addgene plasmid #36795 | TAL2386 | depositor partial sequence | sequence record 45988 | TAL2386 sequence 1640 bps
GAACCTGACCCCAGACCAGGTAGTCGCAATCGCGTCGAACATTGGGGGAAAGCAAGCCCTGGAAACCGTG
CAAAGGTTGTTGCCGGTCCTTTGTCAAGACCACGGCCTTACACCGGAGCAAGTCGTGGCCATTGCAAGCA
ACATCGGTGGCAAACAGGCTCTTGAGACGGTTCAGAGACTTCTCCCAGTTCTCTGTCAAGCCCACGGGCT
GACTCCCGATCAAGTTGTAGCGATTGCGTCCAACGGTGGAGGGAAACAAGCATTGGAGACTGTCCAACGG
CTCCTTCCCGTGTTGTGTCAAGCCCACGGTTTGACGCCTGCACAAGTGGTCGCCATCGCCTCCAATATTG
GCGGTAAGCAGGCGCTGGAAACAGTACAGCGCCTGCTGCCTGTACTGTGCCAGGATCATGGACTGACCCC
AGACCAGGTAGTCGCAATCGCGTCAAACGGAGGGGGAAAGCAAGCCCTGGAAACCGTGCAAAGGTTGTTG
CCGGTCCTTTGTCAAGACCACGGCCTTACACCGGAGCAAGTCGTGGCCATTGCATCCCACGACGGTGGCA
AACAGGCTCTTGAGACGGTTCAGAGACTTCTCCCAGTTCTCTGTCAAGCCCACGGGCTGACTCCCGATCA
AGTTGTAGCGATTGCGTCGAACATTGGAGGGAAACAAGCATTGGAGACTGTCCAACGGCTCCTTCCCGTG
TTGTGTCAAGCCCACGGTTTGACGCCTGCACAAGTGGTCGCCATCGCCAGCCATGATGGCGGTAAGCAGG
CGCTGGAAACAGTACAGCGCCTGCTGCCTGTACTGTGCCAGGATCATGGACTGACCCCAGACCAGGTAGT
CGCAATCGCGTCGAACATTGGGGGAAAGCAAGCCCTGGAAACCGTGCAAAGGTTGTTGCCGGTCCTTTGT
CAAGACCACGGCCTTACACCGGAGCAAGTCGTGGCCATTGCAAGCAACATCGGTGGCAAACAGGCTCTTG
AGACGGTTCAGAGACTTCTCCCAGTTCTCTGTCAAGCCCACGGGCTGACTCCCGATCAAGTTGTAGCGAT
TGCGTCCAACGGTGGAGGGAAACAAGCATTGGAGACTGTCCAACGGCTCCTTCCCGTGTTGTGTCAAGCC
CACGGTTTGACGCCTGCACAAGTGGTCGCCATCGCCAACAACAACGGCGGTAAGCAGGCGCTGGAAACAG
TACAGCGCCTGCTGCCTGTACTGTGCCAGGATCATGGACTGACCCCAGACCAGGTAGTCGCAATCGCGTC
GAACATTGGGGGAAAGCAAGCCCTGGAAACCGTGCAAAGGTTGTTGCCGGTCCTTTGTCAAGACCACGGC
CTTACACCGGAGCAAGTCGTGGCCATTGCAAATAATAACGGTGGCAAACAGGCTCTTGAGACGGTTCAGA
GACTTCTCCCAGTTCTCTGTCAAGCCCACGGGCTGACTCCCGATCAAGTTGTAGCGATTGCGTCCAACGG
TGGAGGGAAACAAGCATTGGAGACTGTCCAACGGCTCCTTCCCGTGTTGTGTCAAGCCCACGGTTTGACG
CCTGCACAAGTGGTCGCCATCGCCTCGAATGGCGGCGGTAAGCAGGCGCTGGAAACAGTACAGCGCCTGC
TGCCTGTACTGTGCCAGGATCATGGACTGA
