>Addgene plasmid #36795 | TAL2386 | addgene partial sequence | sequence record 48104 | CMV-F 5'-CGCAAATGGGCGGTAGGCGTG-3'
ACTAGAGAACCCACTGCTTACTGGCTTATCGAAATTAATACGACTCACTATAGGGAGACCCAAGCTGGCT
AGCACCATGGACTACAAAGACCATGACGGTGATTATAAAGATCATGACATCGATTACAAGGATGACGATG
ACAAGATGGCCCCCAAGAAGAAGAGGAAGGTGGGCATTCACCGCGGGGTACCTATGGTGGACTTGAGGAC
ACTCGGTTATTCGCAACAGCAACAGGAGAAAATCAAGCCTAAGGTCAGGAGCACCGTCGCGCAACACCAC
GAGGCGCTTGTGGGGCATGGCTTCACTCATGCGCATATTGTCGCGCTTTCACAGCACCCTGCGGCGCTTG
GGACGGTGGCTGTCAAATACCAAGATATGATTGCGGCCCTGCCCGAAGCCACGCACGAGGCAATTGTAGG
GGTCGGTAAACAGTGGTCGGGAGCGCGAGCACTTGAGGCGCTGCTGACTGTGGCGGGTGAGCTTAGGGGG
CCTCCGCTCCAGCTCGACACCGGGCAGCTGCTGAAGATCGCGAAGAGAGGGGGAGTAACAGCGGTAGAGG
CAGTGCACGCCTGGCGCAATGCGCTCACCGGGGCCCCCTTGAACCTGACCCCAGACCAGGTAGTCGCAAT
CGCGTCGAACATTGGGGGAAAGCAAGCCCTGGAAACCGTGCAAAGGTTGTTGCCGGTCCTTTGTCAAGAC
CACGGCCTTACACCGGAGCAAGTCGTGGCCATTGCAAGCAACATCGGTGGCAAACAGGCTCTTGAGACGG
TTCAGAGACTTCTCCCAGTTCTCTGTCAAGCCCACGGGCTGACTCCCGATCAAGTTGTAGCGATTGCGTC
CAACGGTGGAGGGAAACAAGC
