>Addgene plasmid #36795 | TAL2386 | addgene partial sequence | sequence record 48105 | JDS-TALEN-F 5'-TAGGGGTCGGTAAACAGTGG-3'
TGTGGCGGGTGAGCTTAGGGGGCCTCCGCTCCAGCTCGACACCGGGCAGCTGCTGAAGATCGCGAAGAGA
GGGGGAGTAACAGCGGTAGAGGCAGTGCACGCCTGGCGCAATGCGCTCACCGGGGCCCCCTTGAACCTGA
CCCCAGACCAGGTAGTCGCAATCGCGTCGAACATTGGGGGAAAGCAAGCCCTGGAAACCGTGCAAAGGTT
GTTGCCGGTCCTTTGTCAAGACCACGGCCTTACACCGGAGCAAGTCGTGGCCATTGCAAGCAACATCGGT
GGCAAACAGGCTCTTGAGACGGTTCAGAGACTTCTCCCAGTTCTCTGTCAAGCCCACGGGCTGACTCCCG
ATCAAGTTGTAGCGATTGCGTCCAACGGTGGAGGGAAACAAGCATTGGAGACTGTCCAACGGCTCCTTCC
CGTGTTGTGTCAAGCCCACGGTTTGACGCCTGCACAAGTGGTCGCCATCGCCTCCAATATTGGCGGTAAG
CAGGCGCTGGAAACAGTACAGCGCCTGCTGCCTGTACTGTGCCAGGATCATGGACTGACCCCAGACCAGG
TAGTCGCAATCGCGTCAAACGGAGGGGGAAAGCAAGCCCTGGAAACCGTGCAAAGGTTGTTGCCGGTCCT
TTGTCAAGACCACGGCCTTACACCGGAGCAAGTCGTGGCCATTGCATCCCACGACGGTGGCAAACAGGCT
CTTGAGACGGTTCAGAGACTTCTCCCAGTTCTCTGTCAAGCCCACGGGCTGACTCCCGATCAAGTTGTAG
CGATTGCGTCGAACATTGGAGGGAAACAAGCATTGGAGACTGTCCAACGGCTCCTTCCCGTGTTGTGTCA
AGCCCACGGTTTGACGCCTGCACAAGTGGTCGCCATCGCCAGCC
